Addgene plasmid #52636: p(HA)HIF1alpha (P402A,P564A)
Purpose: mammalian expression of HA tagged HIF1alpha (full length) with P402A,P564A mutation
Depositing lab: Eric Huang. Depositing organization: National Cancer Institute (NCI). Publication: Leu-574 of human HIF-1alpha is a molecular determinant of prolyl hydroxylation. Kageyama Y, Koshiji M, To KK, Tian YM, Ratcliffe PJ, Huang LE. FASEB J. 2004 Jun;18(9):1028-30. Epub 2004 Apr 14. 10.1096/fj.03-1233fje PubMed 15084514.
Backbone
  Vector backbone: pcDNA3
  Backbone manufacturer: Invitrogen
  Vector type: Mammalian Expression
Growth in bacteria
  Bacterial resistance: Ampicillin, 100 μg/mL
  Growth temperature: 37°C
  Growth strain: DH5alpha
  Copy number: High Copy
Gene/Insert
  Gene/Insert name: HIF1alpha P402A, P564A (alt names: HIF1A; hypoxia inducible factor 1, alpha subunit)
  Species: H. sapiens (human)
  Mutation: P402A, P564A
  Entrez Gene: HIF1A (a.k.a. HIF-1-alpha, HIF-1A, HIF-1alpha, HIF1, HIF1-ALPHA, MOP1, PASD8, bHLHe78)
  Promoter: CMV
  Tag / fusion protein: HA (N terminal on insert)
  Cloning method: Restriction Enzyme; 5′ cloning site KpnI (not destroyed); 3′ cloning site XbaI (not destroyed)
  Sequencing primers: 5′ CMV-F; 3′ BGHrev
Terms and licenses: Academic/Nonprofit Terms; Industry Terms: Not Available to Industry
How to cite: p(HA)HIF1alpha (P402A,P564A) was a gift from Eric Huang (Addgene plasmid # 52636 ; http://n2t.net/addgene:52636 ; RRID:Addgene_52636)
