[The description below was written by a language model from this plasmid's Addgene catalogue record and pLannotate feature annotations shown in this document.]
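Description:
p(HA)HIF1alpha (P402A,P564A) is a mammalian expression plasmid built on the pcDNA3 backbone, about 8.6 kb in the sequenced record. It is propagated in E. coli through a high-copy ColE1/pUC-type origin and selected with ampicillin via the β-lactamase gene and its own promoter. The backbone also carries an f1 origin for single-stranded DNA production. An SV40 early promoter–driven neomycin phosphotransferase cassette with an SV40 polyadenylation signal allows G418 selection of stably transfected mammalian cells. Several small annotations (bom, lac promoter/operator, lacI, ble and HIV LTR fragments) appear to be backbone remnants or short sequence matches rather than functional parts.

The payload is full-length human HIF1A, the oxygen-regulated alpha subunit of hypoxia-inducible factor 1, cloned between KpnI and XbaI sites. It is expressed from the CMV immediate-early enhancer/promoter and terminated by the bovine growth hormone poly(A) signal. Flanking T7 and SP6 promoters permit in vitro transcription. An HA epitope is recorded at the N terminus for detection or immunoprecipitation, although the feature table does not annotate it separately; it presumably lies in the short interval upstream of the HIF1A coding annotation.

The insert carries two substitutions, P402A and P564A. These remove the two prolines in the oxygen-dependent degradation domain that are normally hydroxylated by prolyl hydroxylases, the modification that marks HIF-1alpha for VHL-mediated ubiquitination and proteasomal degradation. The mutant is therefore expected to escape this oxygen-dependent turnover and remain stable in normoxia. This makes it useful for studying prolyl hydroxylation, HIF-1alpha stability and hypoxia-independent activation of HIF target genes, consistent with the associated publication on determinants of prolyl hydroxylation.
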