Features (pLannotate 1.2.2; 22 found; start..end, strand, type, name):
     28..80      -  misc_feature   bom (fragment): basis of mobility region from pBR322
    235..614     +  enhancer       CMV enhancer: human cytomegalovirus immediate early enhancer
    615..818     +  promoter       CMV promoter: human cytomegalovirus (CMV) immediate early promoter
    814..847     +  LTR            5' LTR (truncated) (fragment): truncated 5' long terminal repeat (LTR) from HIV-1
    863..881     +  promoter       T7 promoter: promoter for bacteriophage T7 RNA polymerase
    895..921     -  misc_feature   MCS (fragment): pBluescript multiple cloning site
    970..3447    +  CDS            HIF1A: HIF1A_HUMAN - Also known as BHLHE78, MOP1 From Homo sapiens (Human).
   4144..4162    -  promoter       SP6 promoter: promoter for bacteriophage SP6 RNA polymerase
   4188..4412    +  polyA_signal   bGH poly(A) signal: bovine growth hormone polyadenylation signal
   4416..4437    +  promoter       SV40 promoter (fragment): SV40 enhancer and early promoter
   4458..4886    +  rep_origin     f1 ori (sequence partly withheld): f1 bacteriophage origin of replication; arrow indicates direction of (+) strand synthesis
   4900..5229    +  promoter       SV40 promoter: SV40 enhancer and early promoter
   5296..6087    +  CDS            neo: KKA2_KLEPN - Also known as kan, nptII. Experimental evidence at protein level: Swiss-Prot protein existence level 1. Resistance to kanamycin, neomycin, paromomycin, ribostamycin, butirosin and gentamicin B. From Klebsiella pneumoniae.
   6111..6269    +  CDS            ble (fragment): BLE_KLEPN - Experimental evidence at protein level: Swiss-Prot protein existence level 1. Binding protein with a strong affinity to the bleomycin family of antibiotics. Binds to CL990; an antimitotic-antibiotic compound. From Klebsiella pneumoniae.
   6264..6385    +  polyA_signal   SV40 poly(A) signal: SV40 polyadenylation signal
   6458..6474    -  protein_bind   lac operator: The lac repressor binds to the lac operator to inhibit transcription in E. coli. This inhibition can be relieved by adding lactose or isopropyl-β-D-thiogalactopyranoside (IPTG). lac repressor encoded by lacI
   6482..6512    -  promoter       lac promoter: promoter for the E. coli lac operon
   6527..6548    -  protein_bind   CAP binding site: CAP binding activates transcription in the presence of cAMP. E. coli catabolite activator protein
   6561..6653    -  CDS            lacI (fragment): lac repressor; lacI; The lac repressor binds to the lac operator to inhibit transcription in E. coli. This inhibition can be relieved by adding lactose or isopropyl-β-D-thiogalactopyranoside (IPTG).
   6836..7424    -  rep_origin     ori: high-copy-number ColE1/pMB1/pBR322/pUC origin of replication
   7595..8455    -  CDS            AmpR: β-lactamase; bla; confers resistance to ampicillin, carbenicillin, and related antibiotics
   8456..8560    -  promoter       AmpR promoter: bla
>Addgene plasmid #52636 | p(HA)HIF1alpha (P402A,P564A) | addgene full sequence | sequence record 306233 | Addgene NGS Result
GACGGATCGGGAGATCTCCCGATCCCCTATGGTGCACTCTCAGTACAATCTGCTCTGATGCCGCATAGTT
AAGCCAGTATCTGCTCCCTGCTTGTGTGTTGGAGGTCGCTGAGTAGTGCGCGAGCAAAATTTAAGCTACA
ACAAGGCAAGGCTTGACCGACAATTGCATGAAGAATCTGCTTAGGGTTAGGCGTTTTGCGCTGCTTCGCG
ATGTACGGGCCAGATATACGCGTTGACATTGATTATTGACTAGTTATTAATAGTAATCAATTACGGGGTC
ATTAGTTCATAGCCCATATATGGAGTTCCGCGTTACATAACTTACGGTAAATGGCCCGCCTGGCTGACCG
CCCAACGACCCCCGCCCATTGACGTCAATAATGACGTATGTTCCCATAGTAACGCCAATAGGGACTTTCC
ATTGACGTCAATGGGTGGAGTATTTACGGTAAACTGCCCACTTGGCAGTACATCAAGTGTATCATATGCC
AAGTACGCCCCCTATTGACGTCAATGACGGTAAATGGCCCGCCTGGCATTATGCCCAGTACATGACCTTA
TGGGACTTTCCTACTTGGCAGTACATCTACGTATTAGTCATCGCTATTACCATGGTGATGCGGTTTTGGC
AGTACATCAATGGGCGTGGATAGCGGTTTGACTCACGGGGATTTCCAAGTCTCCACCCCATTGACGTCAA
TGGGAGTTTGTTTTGGCACCAAAATCAACGGGACTTTCCAAAATGTCGTAACAACTCCGCCCCATTGACG
CAAATGGGCGGTAGGCGTGTACGGTGGGAGGTCTATATAAGCAGAGCTCTCTGGCTAACTAGAGAACCCA
CTGCTTACTGGCTTATCGAAATTAATACGACTCACTATAGGGAGACCCAAGCTTGGTACCGGGCCCCCCC
TCGAGGTCGACCGATTCACCATGGCGTACCCATACGACGTGCCTGACTACGCCTCCCTCATGGAGGGCGC
CGGCGGCGCGAACGACAAGAAAAAGATAAGTTCTGAACGTCGAAAAGAAAAGTCTCGAGATGCAGCCAGA
TCTCGGCGAAGTAAAGAATCTGAAGTTTTTTATGAGCTTGCTCATCAGTTGCCACTTCCACATAATGTGA
GTTCGCATCTTGATAAGGCCTCTGTGATGAGGCTTACCATCAGCTATTTGCGTGTGAGGAAACTTCTGGA
TGCTGGTGATTTGGATATTGAAGATGACATGAAAGCACAGATGAATTGCTTTTATTTGAAAGCCTTGGAT
GGTTTTGTTATGGTTCTCACAGATGATGGTGACATGATTTACATTTCTGATAATGTGAACAAATACATGG
GATTAACTCAGTTTGAACTAACTGGACACAGTGTGTTTGATTTTACTCATCCATGTGACCATGAGGAAAT
GAGAGAAATGCTTACACACAGAAATGGCCTTGTGAAAAAGGGTAAAGAACAAAACACACAGCGAAGCTTT
TTTCTCAGAATGAAGTGTACCCTAACTAGCCGAGGAAGAACTATGAACATAAAGTCTGCAACATGGAAGG
TATTGCACTGCACAGGCCACATTCACGTATATGATACCAACAGTAACCAACCTCAGTGTGGGTATAAGAA
ACCACCTATGACCTGCTTGGTGCTGATTTGTGAACCCATTCCTCACCCATCAAATATTGAAATTCCTTTA
GATAGCAAGACTTTCCTCAGTCGACACAGCCTGGATATGAAATTTTCTTATTGTGATGAAAGAATTACCG
AATTGATGGGATATGAGCCAGAAGAACTTTTAGGCCGCTCAATTTATGAATATTATCATGCTTTGGACTC
TGATCATCTGACCAAAACTCATCATGATATGTTTACTAAAGGACAAGTCACCACAGGACAGTACAGGATG
CTTGCCAAAAGAGGTGGATATGTCTGGGTTGAAACTCAAGCAACTGTCATATATAACACCAAGAATTCTC
AACCACAGTGCATTGTATGTGTGAATTACGTTGTGAGTGGTATTATTCAGCACGACTTGATTTTCTCCCT
TCAACAAACAGAATGTGTCCTTAAACCGGTTGAATCTTCAGATATGAAAATGACTCAGCTATTCACCAAA
GTTGAATCAGAAGATACAAGTAGCCTCTTTGACAAACTTAAGAAGGAACCTGATGCTTTAACTTTGCTGG
CCGCAGCCGCTGGAGACACAATCATATCTTTAGATTTTGGCAGCAACGACACAGAAACTGATGACCAGCA
ACTTGAGGAAGTACCATTATATAATGATGTAATGCTCCCCTCACCCAACGAAAAATTACAGAATATAAAT
TTGGCAATGTCTCCATTACCCACCGCTGAAACGCCAAAGCCACTTCGAAGTAGTGCTGACCCTGCACTCA
ATCAAGAAGTTGCATTAAAATTAGAACCAAATCCAGAGTCACTGGAACTTTCTTTTACCATGCCCCAGAT
TCAGGATCAGACACCTAGTCCTTCCGATGGAAGCACTAGACAAAGTTCACCTGAGCCTAATAGTCCCAGT
GAATATTGTTTTTATGTGGATAGTGATATGGTCAATGAATTCAAGTTGGAATTGGTAGAAAAACTTTTTG
CTGAAGACACAGAAGCAAAGAACCCATTTTCTACTCAGGACACAGATTTAGACTTGGAGATGTTAGCTGC
CTATATCCCAATGGATGATGACTTCCAGTTACGTTCCTTCGATCAGTTGTCACCATTAGAAAGCAGTTCC
GCAAGCCCTGAAAGCGCAAGTCCTCAAAGCACAGTTACAGTATTCCAGCAGACTCAAATACAAGAACCTA
CTGCTAATGCCACCACTACCACTGCCACCACTGATGAATTAAAAACAGTGACAAAAGACCGTATGGAAGA
CATTAAAATATTGATTGCATCTCCATCTCCTACCCACATACATAAAGAAACTACTAGTGCCACATCATCA
CCATATAGAGATACTCAAAGTCGGACAGCCTCACCAAACAGAGCAGGAAAAGGAGTCATAGAACAGACAG
AAAAATCTCATCCAAGAAGCCCTAACGTGTTATCTGTCGCTTTGAGTCAAAGAACTACAGTTCCTGAGGA
AGAACTAAATCCAAAGATACTAGCTTTGCAGAATGCTCAGAGAAAGCGAAAAATGGAACATGATGGTTCA
CTTTTTCAAGCAGTAGGAATTGGAACATTATTACAGCAGCCAGACGATCATGCAGCTACTACATCACTTT
CTTGGAAACGTGTAAAAGGATGCAAATCTAGTGAACAGAATGGAATGGAGCAAAAGACAATTATTTTAAT
ACCCTCTGATTTAGCATGTAGACTGCTGGGGCAATCAATGGATGAAAGTGGATTACCACAGCTGACCAGT
TATGATTGTGAAGTTAATGCTCCTATACAAGGCAGCAGAAACCTACTGCAGGGTGAAGAATTACTCAGAG
CTTTGGATCAAGTTAACTGAGCTTTTTCTTAATTTCATTCCTTTTTTTGGACACTGGTGGCTCACTACCT
AAAGCAGTCTATTTATATTTTCTACATCTAATTTTAGAAGCCTGGCTACAATACTGCACAAACTTGGTTA
GTTCAATTTTTGATCCCCTTTCTACTTAATTTACATTAATGCTCTTTTTTAGTATGTTCTTTAATGCTGG
ATCACAGACAGCTCATTTTCTCAGTTTTTTGGTATTTAAACCATTGCATTGCAGTAGCATCATTTTAAAA
AATGCACCTTTTTATTTATTTATTTTTGGCTAGGGAGTTTATCCCTTTTTCGAATTATTTTTAAGAAGAT
GCCAATATAATTTTTGTAAGAAGGCAGTAACCTTTCATCATGATCATAGGCAGTTGAAAAATTTTTACAC
CTTTTTTTTCACATTTTACATAAATAATAATGCTTTGCCAGCAGTACGTGGTAGCCACAATTGCACAATA
TATTTTCTTAAAAAATACCAGCAGTTACTCATGGAATATATTCTGCGTTTATAAAACTAGTTTTTAAGAA
GAAATTTTTTTTGGCCTATGAAATTGTTAAACCTGGAACATGACATTGTTAATCATATAATAATGATTCT
TAAATGCTGTATGGTTTATTATTTAAATGGGTAAAGCCATTTACATAATATAGAAAGATATGCATATATC
TAGAGGGCCCTATTCTATAGTGTCACCTAAATGCTAGAGCTCGCTGATCAGCCTCGACTGTGCCTTCTAG
TTGCCAGCCATCTGTTGTTTGCCCCTCCCCCGTGCCTTCCTTGACCCTGGAAGGTGCCACTCCCACTGTC
CTTTCCTAATAAAATGAGGAAATTGCATCGCATTGTCTGAGTAGGTGTCATTCTATTCTGGGGGGTGGGG
TGGGGCAGGACAGCAAGGGGGAGGATTGGGAAGACAATAGCAGGCATGCTGGGGATGCGGTGGGCTCTAT
GGCTTCTGAGGCGGAAAGAACCAGCTGGGGCTCTAGGGGGTATCCCC
[124 nt withheld, positions 4458-4581]
C
[91 nt withheld, positions 4583-4673]
A
[49 nt withheld, positions 4675-4723]
CCTTTGACGTTGGAGTCCACGTTCTTT
[37 nt withheld, positions 4751-4787]
ACCCTATCTCGGTCTATTCTTTTGATTTATAAGGGATTTTGCCGATTTCGGCCTATTGGTTAAAAAATGA
GCTGATTTAACAAAAATTTAACGCGAATTAATTCTGTGGAATGTGTGTCAGTTAGGGTGTGGAAAGTCCC
CAGGCTCCCCAGCAGGCAGAAGTATGCAAAGCATGCATCTCAATTAGTCAGCAACCAGGTGTGGAAAGTC
CCCAGGCTCCCCAGCAGGCAGAAGTATGCAAAGCATGCATCTCAATTAGTCAGCAACCATAGTCCCGCCC
CTAACTCCGCCCATCCCGCCCCTAACTCCGCCCAGTTCCGCCCATTCTCCGCCCCATGGCTGACTAATTT
TTTTTATTTATGCAGAGGCCGAGGCCGCCTCTGCCTCTGAGCTATTCCAGAAGTAGTGAGGAGGCTTTTT
TGGAGGCCTAGGCTTTTGCAAAAAGCTCCCGGGAGCTTGTATATCCATTTTCGGATCTGATCAAGAGACA
GGATGAGGATCGTTTCGCATGATTGAACAAGATGGATTGCACGCAGGTTCTCCGGCCGCTTGGGTGGAGA
GGCTATTCGGCTATGACTGGGCACAACAGACAATCGGCTGCTCTGATGCCGCCGTGTTCCGGCTGTCAGC
GCAGGGGCGCCCGGTTCTTTTTGTCAAGACCGACCTGTCCGGTGCCCTGAATGAACTGCAGGACGAGGCA
GCGCGGCTATCGTGGCTGGCCACGACGGGCGTTCCTTGCGCAGCTGTGCTCGACGTTGTCACTGAAGCGG
GAAGGGACTGGCTGCTATTGGGCGAAGTGCCGGGGCAGGATCTCCTGTCATCTCACCTTGCTCCTGCCGA
GAAAGTATCCATCATGGCTGATGCAATGCGGCGGCTGCATACGCTTGATCCGGCTACCTGCCCATTCGAC
CACCAAGCGAAACATCGCATCGAGCGAGCACGTACTCGGATGGAAGCCGGTCTTGTCGATCAGGATGATC
TGGACGAAGAGCATCAGGGGCTCGCGCCAGCCGAACTGTTCGCCAGGCTCAAGGCGCGCATGCCCGACGG
CGAGGATCTCGTCGTGACCCATGGCGATGCCTGCTTGCCGAATATCATGGTGGAAAATGGCCGCTTTTCT
GGATTCATCGACTGTGGCCGGCTGGGTGTGGCGGACCGCTATCAGGACATAGCGTTGGCTACCCGTGATA
TTGCTGAAGAGCTTGGCGGCGAATGGGCTGACCGCTTCCTCGTGCTTTACGGTATCGCCGCTCCCGATTC
GCAGCGCATCGCCTTCTATCGCCTTCTTGACGAGTTCTTCTGAGCGGGACTCTGGGGTTCGAAATGACCG
ACCAAGCGACGCCCAACCTGCCATCACGAGATTTCGATTCCACCGCCGCCTTCTATGAAAGGTTGGGCTT
CGGAATCGTTTTCCGGGACGCCGGCTGGATGATCCTCCAGCGCGGGGATCTCATGCTGGAGTTCTTCGCC
CACCCCAACTTGTTTATTGCAGCTTATAATGGTTACAAATAAAGCAATAGCATCACAAATTTCACAAATA
AAGCATTTTTTTCACTGCATTCTAGTTGTGGTTTGTCCAAACTCATCAATGTATCTTATCATGTCTGTAT
ACCGTCGACCTCTAGCTAGAGCTTGGCGTAATCATGGTCATAGCTGTTTCCTGTGTGAAATTGTTATCCG
CTCACAATTCCACACAACATACGAGCCGGAAGCATAAAGTGTAAAGCCTGGGGTGCCTAATGAGTGAGCT
AACTCACATTAATTGCGTTGCGCTCACTGCCCGCTTTCCAGTCGGGAAACCTGTCGTGCCAGCTGCATTA
ATGAATCGGCCAACGCGCGGGGAGAGGCGGTTTGCGTATTGGGCGCTCTTCCGCTTCCTCGCTCACTGAC
TCGCTGCGCTCGGTCGTTCGGCTGCGGCGAGCGGTATCAGCTCACTCAAAGGCGGTAATACGGTTATCCA
CAGAATCAGGGGATAACGCAGGAAAGAACATGTGAGCAAAAGGCCAGCAAAAGGCCAGGAACCGTAAAAA
GGCCGCGTTGCTGGCGTTTTTCCATAGGCTCCGCCCCCCTGACGAGCATCACAAAAATCGACGCTCAAGT
CAGAGGTGGCGAAACCCGACAGGACTATAAAGATACCAGGCGTTTCCCCCTGGAAGCTCCCTCGTGCGCT
CTCCTGTTCCGACCCTGCCGCTTACCGGATACCTGTCCGCCTTTCTCCCTTCGGGAAGCGTGGCGCTTTC
TCATAGCTCACGCTGTAGGTATCTCAGTTCGGTGTAGGTCGTTCGCTCCAAGCTGGGCTGTGTGCACGAA
CCCCCCGTTCAGCCCGACCGCTGCGCCTTATCCGGTAACTATCGTCTTGAGTCCAACCCGGTAAGACACG
ACTTATCGCCACTGGCAGCAGCCACTGGTAACAGGATTAGCAGAGCGAGGTATGTAGGCGGTGCTACAGA
GTTCTTGAAGTGGTGGCCTAACTACGGCTACACTAGAAGAACAGTATTTGGTATCTGCGCTCTGCTGAAG
CCAGTTACCTTCGGAAAAAGAGTTGGTAGCTCTTGATCCGGCAAACAAACCACCGCTGGTAGCGGTGGTT
TTTTTGTTTGCAAGCAGCAGATTACGCGCAGAAAAAAAGGATCTCAAGAAGATCCTTTGATCTTTTCTAC
GGGGTCTGACGCTCAGTGGAACGAAAACTCACGTTAAGGGATTTTGGTCATGAGATTATCAAAAAGGATC
TTCACCTAGATCCTTTTAAATTAAAAATGAAGTTTTAAATCAATCTAAAGTATATATGAGTAAACTTGGT
CTGACAGTTACCAATGCTTAATCAGTGAGGCACCTATCTCAGCGATCTGTCTATTTCGTTCATCCATAGT
TGCCTGACTCCCCGTCGTGTAGATAACTACGATACGGGAGGGCTTACCATCTGGCCCCAGTGCTGCAATG
ATACCGCGAGACCCACGCTCACCGGCTCCAGATTTATCAGCAATAAACCAGCCAGCCGGAAGGGCCGAGC
GCAGAAGTGGTCCTGCAACTTTATCCGCCTCCATCCAGTCTATTAATTGTTGCCGGGAAGCTAGAGTAAG
TAGTTCGCCAGTTAATAGTTTGCGCAACGTTGTTGCCATTGCTACAGGCATCGTGGTGTCACGCTCGTCG
TTTGGTATGGCTTCATTCAGCTCCGGTTCCCAACGATCAAGGCGAGTTACATGATCCCCCATGTTGTGCA
AAAAAGCGGTTAGCTCCTTCGGTCCTCCGATCGTTGTCAGAAGTAAGTTGGCCGCAGTGTTATCACTCAT
GGTTATGGCAGCACTGCATAATTCTCTTACTGTCATGCCATCCGTAAGATGCTTTTCTGTGACTGGTGAG
TACTCAACCAAGTCATTCTGAGAATAGTGTATGCGGCGACCGAGTTGCTCTTGCCCGGCGTCAATACGGG
ATAATACCGCGCCACATAGCAGAACTTTAAAAGTGCTCATCATTGGAAAACGTTCTTCGGGGCGAAAACT
CTCAAGGATCTTACCGCTGTTGAGATCCAGTTCGATGTAACCCACTCGTGCACCCAACTGATCTTCAGCA
TCTTTTACTTTCACCAGCGTTTCTGGGTGAGCAAAAACAGGAAGGCAAAATGCCGCAAAAAAGGGAATAA
GGGCGACACGGAAATGTTGAATACTCATACTCTTCCTTTTTCAATATTATTGAAGCATTTATCAGGGTTA
TTGTCTCATGAGCGGATACATATTTGAATGTATTTAGAAAAATAAACAAATAGGGGTTCCGCGCACATTT
CCCCGAAAAGTGCCACCTGACGTC
