>Addgene plasmid #52636 | p(HA)HIF1alpha (P402A,P564A) | addgene partial sequence | sequence record 82397 | CMV-F 5'-CGCAAATGGGCGGTAGGCGTG-3'
CTATATAAGCAGAGCTCTCTGGCTAACTAGAGAACCCACTGCTTACTGGCTTATCGAAATTAATACGACT
CACTATAGGGAGACCCAAGCTTGGTACCGGGCCCCCCCTCGAGGTCGACCGATTCACCATGGCGTACCCA
TACGACGTGCCTGACTACGCCTCCCTCATGGAGGGCGCCGGCGGCGCGAACGACAAGAAAAAGATAAGTT
CTGAACGTCGAAAAGAAAAGTCTCGAGATGCAGCCAGATCTCGGCGAAGTAAAGAATCTGAAGTTTTTTA
TGAGCTTGCTCATCAGTTGCCACTTCCACATAATGTGAGTTCGCATCTTGATAAGGCCTCTGTGATGAGG
CTTACCATCAGCTATTTGCGTGTGAGGAAACTTCTGGATGCTGGTGATTTGGATATTGAAGATGACATGA
AAGCACAGATGAATTGCTTTTATTTGAAAGCCTTGGATGGTTTTGTTATGGTTCTCACAGATGATGGTGA
CATGATTTACATTTCTGATAATGTGAACAAATACATGGGATTAACTCAGTTTGAACTAACTGGACACAGT
GTGTTTGATTTTACTCATCCATGTGACCATGAGGAAATGAGAGAAATGCTTACACACAGAAATGGCCTTG
TGAAAAAGGGTAAAGAACAAAACACACAGCGAAGCTTTTTTCTCAGAATGAAGTGTACCCTAACTAGCCG
AGGAAGAACTATGAACATAAAGTCTGCAACATGGAAGGTATTGCACTGCACAGGCCACATTCACGTATAT
GATACCAACAGTAACCAACCTCAGTGTGGGTATAAGAAACCACCTATGACCTGCTTGGTGCTGATTTGTG
AACCCATTCCTCACCCATCAAATATTGAAATTCCTTTAGATAGCAAGACTTTCCTCAGTCGACACAGCCT
GGATATGAAATTTTCTTATTGTGATGAAAGAATTACCGAATTGATGGGATATGAGCCAGAAGAACTTTTA
GGCCGCTCAATTTATGAATATTATCATGCTTTGGACTCTGATCATCTGACCAAAACTCATCATGATATGT
TTACTAAAGGAC
