>Addgene plasmid #52636 | p(HA)HIF1alpha (P402A,P564A) | addgene partial sequence | sequence record 82398 | BGH-rev 5'-TAGAAGGCACAGTCGAGG-3'
TTAGGTGACACTATAGAATAGGGCCCTCTAGATATATGCATATCTTTCTATATTATGTAAATGGCTTTAC
CCATTTAAATAATAAACCATACAGCATTTAAGAATCATTATTATATGATTAACAATGTCATGTTCCAGGT
TTAACAATTTCATAGGCCAAAAAAAATTTCTTCTTAAAAACTAGTTTTATAAACGCAGAATATATTCCAT
GAGTAACTGCTGGTATTTTTTAAGAAAATATATTGTGCAATTGTGGCTACCACGTACTGCTGGCAAAGCA
TTATTATTTATGTAAAATGTGAAAAAAAAGGTGTAAAAATTTTTCAACTGCCTATGATCATGATGAAAGG
TTACTGCCTTCTTACAAAAATTATATTGGCATCTTCTTAAAAATAATTCGAAAAAGGGATAAACTCCCTA
GCCAAAAATAAATAAATAAAAAGGTGCATTTTTTAAAATGATGCTACTGCAATGCAATGGTTTAAATACC
AAAAAACTGAGAAAATGAGCTGTCTGTGATCCAGCATTAAAGAACATACTAAAAAAGAGCATTAATGTAA
ATTAAGTAGAAAGGGGATCAAAAATTGAACTAACCAAGTTTGTGCAGTATTGTAGCCAGGCTTCTAAAAT
TAGATGTAGAAAATATAAATAGACTGCTTTAGGTAGTGAGCCACCAGTGTCCAAAAAAAGGAATGAAATT
AAGAAAAAGCTCAGTTAACTTGATCCAAAGCTCTGAGTAATTCTTCACCCTGCAGTAGGTTTCTGCTGCC
TTGTATAGGAGCATTAACTTCACAATCATAACTGGTCAGCTGTGGTAATCCACTTTCATCCATTGATTGC
CCCAGCAGTCTACATGCTAAATCAGAGGGTATTAAAATAATTGTCTTTTGCTCCATTCCATTCTGTTCAC
TAGATTTGCATCCTTTTACACGTTTCCAAGAAAGTGATGTAGTAGCTGCATGATCGTCTGGCTGCTGTAA
TAATGTTCCAATTCCTACTGCTTGAAAAAGTGAACCATCATGTTCCATTTTTCGCTTTCTCTGAGCATTC
TGCAAAGCTAGTATCTTTGGATTTAGTTCTTCCTCAGGAACTGTAGTTCTTTGACTCAAAGCGACAGATA
ACACGTTAGGGCTTCTTGGATGAGATTTTTCTGTCTGTTC
