>Addgene plasmid #52636 | p(HA)HIF1alpha (P402A,P564A) | addgene partial sequence | sequence record 82441 | hHIF-F 5'-TGGAAGGTATTGCACTGCAC-3'
TATATGATACCAACAGTAACCAACCTCAGTGTGGGTATAAGAAACCACCTATGACCTGCTTGGTGCTGAT
TTGTGAACCCATTCCTCACCCATCAAATATTGAAATTCCTTTAGATAGCAAGACTTTCCTCAGTCGACAC
AGCCTGGATATGAAATTTTCTTATTGTGATGAAAGAATTACCGAATTGATGGGATATGAGCCAGAAGAAC
TTTTAGGCCGCTCAATTTATGAATATTATCATGCTTTGGACTCTGATCATCTGACCAAAACTCATCATGA
TATGTTTACTAAAGGACAAGTCACCACAGGACAGTACAGGATGCTTGCCAAAAGAGGTGGATATGTCTGG
GTTGAAACTCAAGCAACTGTCATATATAACACCAAGAATTCTCAACCACAGTGCATTGTATGTGTGAATT
ACGTTGTGAGTGGTATTATTCAGCACGACTTGATTTTCTCCCTTCAACAAACAGAATGTGTCCTTAAACC
GGTTGAATCTTCAGATATGAAAATGACTCAGCTATTCACCAAAGTTGAATCAGAAGATACAAGTAGCCTC
TTTGACAAACTTAAGAAGGAACCTGATGCTTTAACTTTGCTGGCCGCAGCCGCTGGAGACACAATCATAT
CTTTAGATTTTGGCAGCAACGACACAGAAACTGATGACCAGCAACTTGAGGAAGTACCATTATATAATGA
TGTAATGCTCCCCTCACCCAACGAAAAATTACAGAATATAAATTTGGCAATGTCTCCATTACCCACCGCT
GAAACGCCAAAGCCACTTCGAAGTAGTGCTGACCCTGCACTCAATCAAGAAGTTGCATTAAAATTAGAAC
CAAATCCAGAGTCACTGGAACTTTCTTTTACCATGCCCCAGATTCAGGATCAGACACCTAGTCCTTCCGA
TGGAAGCACTAGACAAAGTTCACCTGAGCCTAATAGTCCCAGTGAATATTGTTTTTATGTGGATAGTGAT
ATGGTCAATGAATTCAAGTTGGAATTGGTAGAAAAACTTTTTGCTGAAGACACAGAAGCAAAGAACCCAT
TTTCTACTCAGGACACAGATTTAGACTTGGAGATGTTAGCTGCCTATATCCCAATGGATGATGACTTCCA
GTTACGTTCCTTCGATCAGTTGT
